Addgene plasmid #171274: pFTK002
Purpose: Part Plasmid Entry Vector (LVL0) from the Fungal Modular Cloning ToolKit.
Depositing lab: Arnold Driessen. Depositing organization: University of Groningen. Publication: Modular Synthetic Biology Toolkit for Filamentous Fungi. Mozsik L, Pohl C, Meyer V, Bovenberg RAL, Nygard Y, Driessen AJM. ACS Synth Biol. 2021 Nov 2. doi: 10.1021/acssynbio.1c00260. PubMed 34726388.
Backbone
  Vector backbone: pICH41295
  Vector type: Bacterial Expression, Yeast Expression, Synthetic Biology
Growth in bacteria
  Bacterial resistance: Spectinomycin, 50 μg/mL
  Growth temperature: 37°C
  Growth strain: DH5alpha
  Copy number: High Copy
Gene/Insert
  Gene/Insert name: PgndA An11g02040 promoter
  Species: Penicillium, Aspergillus, or other fungal sources
  Mutation: n/a
  Cloning method: Restriction Enzyme; 5′ cloning site Unknown (unknown if destroyed)
Terms and licenses: Academic/Nonprofit Terms; Industry Terms: Not Available to Industry
How to cite: pFTK002 was a gift from Arnold Driessen (Addgene plasmid # 171274 ; http://n2t.net/addgene:171274 ; RRID:Addgene_171274)
