[The description below was written by a language model from this plasmid's Addgene catalogue record and pLannotate feature annotations shown in this document.]
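Description:
pFTK002 is a level 0 (LVL0) part plasmid from the Fungal Modular Cloning ToolKit, a synthetic biology collection for assembling genetic constructs in filamentous fungi. It is built on the pICH41295 backbone, a Modular Cloning entry vector, and is a small plasmid of about 3 kb maintained in E. coli. Propagation relies on a high-copy ColE1/pUC-type origin of replication, and selection is by spectinomycin through an aadA gene, which encodes an enzyme conferring resistance to streptomycin and spectinomycin. An AmpR (bla) promoter lies upstream of this marker. The short integrase, gentamicin acetyltransferase and lacI fragments picked up by the annotation are partial matches, most plausibly remnants of the resistance cassette's origin and of backbone sequence rather than functional genes.

The payload is a single regulatory part, the PgndA promoter, recorded as the promoter of locus An11g02040; the species field only lists fungal sources generally (Penicillium, Aspergillus or others). The automated feature table does not annotate this promoter, which presumably lies in the unannotated stretch beyond the origin, and the record does not give its exact boundaries or the flanking cloning sites. No coding sequence, terminator or fungal selection marker is recorded, consistent with its role as a stored basic part rather than an expression construct.

In a modular cloning hierarchy, level 0 plasmids like this one serve as donors of standardised parts. The promoter is intended to be combined with coding sequence and terminator parts from the toolkit into transcription units, which can then be assembled into multigene constructs for expression in fungal hosts.
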