Features (pLannotate 1.2.2; 6 found; start..end, strand, type, name):
    110..214     +  promoter       AmpR promoter: bla
    205..285     -  CDS            int (fragment): INT2_ECOLX - Protein inferred from homology: Swiss-Prot protein existence level 3. Putative integrase believed to be involved in the insertion of antibiotic resistance genes into plasmids and transposons. From Escherichia coli.
    373..429     +  CDS            GmR (fragment): gentamycin acetyltransferase; aacC1; confers resistance to gentamycin
    436..1224    +  CDS            aadA: S3AD_ECOLX - Experimental evidence at protein level: Swiss-Prot protein existence level 1. Mediates bacterial resistance to the antibiotics streptomycin and spectinomycin. From Escherichia coli.
   1398..1986    +  rep_origin     ori: high-copy-number ColE1/pMB1/pBR322/pUC origin of replication
   2169..2218    +  CDS            lacI (fragment): lac repressor; lacI; The lac repressor binds to the lac operator to inhibit transcription in E. coli. This inhibition can be relieved by adding lactose or isopropyl-β-D-thiogalactopyranoside (IPTG).
>Addgene plasmid #171274 | pFTK002 | addgene full sequence | sequence record 349168 | Addgene NGS Result
GTGGCTCTTCAGTGGACGAAAGGGCCTCGTGATACGCCTATTTTTATAGGTTAATGTCATGATAATAATG
GTTTCTTAGACGTCAGGTGGCACTTTTCGGGGAAATGTGCGCGGAACCCCTATTTGTTTATTTTTCTAAA
TACATTCAAATATGTATCCGCTCATGAGACAATAACCCTGATAAATGCTTCAATAATATTGAAAAAGGAA
GAGTATGCGCTCACGCAACTGGTCCAGAACCTTGACCGAACGCAGCGGTGGTAACGGCGCAGTGGCGGTT
TTCATGGCTTGTTATGACTGTTTTTTTTTGGGGTACAGTCTATGCCTCGGGCATCCAAGCAGCAAGCGCG
TTACGCCGTGGGTCGATGTTTGATGTTATGGAGCAGCAACGATGTTACGCAGCAGGGCAGTCGCCCTAAA
ACAAAGTTAAACATCATGAGGGAAGCGGTGATCGCCGAAGTATCGACTCAACTATCAGAGGTAGTTGGCG
TCATCGAGCGCCATCTCGAACCGACGTTGCTGGCCGTACATTTGTACGGCTCCGCAGTGGATGGCGGCCT
GAAGCCACACAGCGATATTGATTTGCTGGTTACGGTGACCGTAAGGCTTGATGAAACAACGCGGCGAGCT
TTGATCAACGACCTTTTGGAAACTTCGGCTTCCCCTGGAGAGAGCGAGATTCTCCGCGCTGTAGAAGTCA
CCATTGTTGTGCACGACGACATCATTCCGTGGCGTTATCCAGCTAAGCGCGAACTGCAATTTGGAGAATG
GCAGCGCAATGACATTCTTGCAGGTATCTTCGAGCCAGCCACGATCGACATTGATCTGGCTATCTTGCTG
ACAAAAGCAAGAGAACATAGCGTTGCCTTGGTAGGTCCAGCGGCGGAGGAACTCTTTGATCCGGTTCCTG
AACAGGATCTATTTGAGGCGCTAAATGAAACCTTAACGCTATGGAACTCGCCGCCCGACTGGGCTGGCGA
TGAGCGAAATGTAGTGCTTACGTTGTCCCGCATTTGGTACAGCGCAGTAACCGGCAAAATCGCGCCGAAG
GATGTCGCTGCCGACTGGGCAATGGAGCGCCTGCCGGCCCAGTATCAGCCCGTCATACTTGAAGCTAGAC
AGGCTTATCTTGGACAAGAAGAAGATCGCTTGGCCTCGCGCGCAGATCAGTTGGAAGAATTTGTCCATTA
CGTAAAAGGCGAGATCACCAAGGTAGTCGGCAAATAACTGTCAGACCAAGTTTACTCATATATACTTTAG
ATTGATTTAAAACTTCATTTTTAATTTAAAAGGATCTAGGTGAAGATCCTTTTTGATAATCTCATGACCA
AAATCCCTTAACGTGAGTTTTCGTTCCACTGAGCGTCAGACCCCGTAGAAAAGATCAAAGGATCTTCTTG
AGATCCTTTTTTTCTGCGCGTAATCTGCTGCTTGCAAACAAAAAAACCACCGCTACCAGCGGTGGTTTGT
TTGCCGGATCAAGAGCTACCAACTCTTTTTCCGAAGGTAACTGGCTTCAGCAGAGCGCAGATACCAAATA
CTGTTCTTCTAGTGTAGCCGTAGTTAGGCCACCACTTCAAGAACTCTGTAGCACCGCCTACATACCTCGC
TCTGCTAATCCTGTTACCAGTGGCTGCTGCCAGTGGCGATAAGTCGTGTCTTACCGGGTTGGACTCAAGA
CGATAGTTACCGGATAAGGCGCAGCGGTCGGGCTGAACGGGGGGTTCGTGCACACAGCCCAGCTTGGAGC
GAACGACCTACACCGAACTGAGATACCTACAGCGTGAGCTATGAGAAAGCGCCACGCTTCCCGAAGGGAG
AAAGGCGGACAGGTATCCGGTAAGCGGCAGGGTCGGAACAGGAGAGCGCACGAGGGAGCTTCCAGGGGGA
AACGCCTGGTATCTTTATAGTCCTGTCGGGTTTCGCCACCTCTGACTTGAGCGTCGATTTTTGTGATGCT
CGTCAGGGGGGCGGAGCCTATGGAAAAACGCCAGCAACGCGGCCTTTTTACGGTTCCTGGCCTTTTGCTG
GCCTTTTGCTCACATGTTCTTTCCTGCGTTATCCCCTGATTCTGTGGATAACCGTATTACCGCCTTTGAG
TGAGCTGATACCGCTCGCCGCAGCCGAACGACCGAGCGCAGCGAGTCAGTGAGCGAGGAAGCGGAAGAGC
GCCCAATACGCAAACCGCCTCTCCCCGCGCGTTGGCCGATTCATTAATCACTCTGTGGTCTCAGGAGTCT
TGCGTTACGGGCGTATTTTGCTGCGGCCGGTGGTGCCCCTCCATGCCCCGCCATCTTTCAAAGCTCCTGG
CGACGCCGTCATCTCCGAACATTCTCCCCCCAAAGGAATCAATTGGCAATTGGAGTCTAGTAAAGTGGTG
TTTGTCATCAGTAAGGAGTTGGTGAAACTACAATCTTCCATCATGAAGAGAAGGGATATTTTTGGGGTTG
TATTTTACGATGAAGGTACTGGAAATGGTGGGGGTTTTTATAGCAGTAGACAGTCAGTCAGTAAGTAGTA
TGCTTGTTGTATTACCCAAACCAGATCAATCCAAAGAAAGCCTGACAGACAGCCATCAATAGATACTACT
TCGTACTATAGTTACCCACCTAACCATATTACTCAAAAAGCATCTATCTATCCGCGGGCTTCCATGCATG
TCCCGGTAGCAAACTCCTCCCACCGGTGTAGTACTCTTTGGTTAGTAGTCTTGTTCACCGGAGGACTCTG
CTCCTCTCCTGCTCAGGTGCTGCCCCGCCCTCCGTCCCACCATGACGGAAGAGATGCTCCGTAAGCCGTC
CAGTTGCAACGAATCCTGCTCTGACATCTTCGAACGCCTTCTCCCTTTCGCTCGCTTCTCTGCCTCTTTC
CTCTCTTCCCTTTCCTTCCCCTCCAAACTAAACCTTCCTCCTTTTCTCCATCATCCTCTAGGCAGTTGGT
TCTTCCTGACTGTACATATATCCACCACCTCCCCCCTCTATTCTTCCACCTCTTCCATATCTCCTTCTCC
AGAGTTCATACCCCCCACAATGTGAGACCACGAA
